Addgene plasmid #72629: pSG5-BALF2
Purpose: Mammalian expression vector for Epstein-Barr virus single-strand DNA binding protein
Depositing lab: S. Diane Hayward. Depositing organization: Johns Hopkins University and School of Medicine. Publication: A replication function associated with the activation domain of the Epstein-Barr virus Zta transactivator. Sarisky RT, Gao Z, Lieberman PM, Fixman ED, Hayward GS, Hayward SD. J Virol. 1996 Dec;70(12):8340-7. PubMed 8970953.
Backbone
  Vector backbone: pSG5
  Backbone manufacturer: Stratagene
  Backbone size w/o insert (bp): 4184
  Total vector size (bp): 7584
  Modifications to backbone: polylinker EcoRI, Sac1, Kpn1, Sma1, Xma1, BamH1, Xba1, Sal1, Acc1, HincII, Pst1, Sph1, HindIII, BglII
  Vector type: Mammalian Expression
Growth in bacteria
  Bacterial resistance: Ampicillin, 100 μg/mL
  Growth temperature: 37°C
  Growth strain: DH5alpha
  Copy number: Unknown
Gene/Insert
  Gene/Insert name: BALF2 (alt name: single-strand-DNA-binding protein)
  Species: virus
  Insert size (bp): 3400
  Mutation: S1028P and V1088A
  GenBank ID: LN827527.1
  Cloning method: Restriction Enzyme; 5′ cloning site Xba1 (unknown if destroyed); 3′ cloning site HindIII (unknown if destroyed)
  Sequencing primers: 5′ T7
Terms and licenses: Academic/Nonprofit Terms; Industry Terms: Not Available to Industry
How to cite: pSG5-BALF2 was a gift from S. Diane Hayward (Addgene plasmid # 72629 ; http://n2t.net/addgene:72629 ; RRID:Addgene_72629)
