[The description below was written by a language model from this plasmid's Addgene catalogue record.]
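Description:
pSG5-BALF2 is a mammalian expression plasmid built on the Stratagene pSG5 backbone, carrying the Epstein-Barr virus BALF2 open reading frame, which encodes the viral single-stranded DNA binding protein. The backbone is listed at about 4.2 kb and the insert at roughly 3.4 kb, giving a total of about 7.6 kb. This version of pSG5 has a modified, expanded polylinker running from EcoRI through BglII, and BALF2 was inserted by restriction cloning between the XbaI and HindIII sites; the record does not say whether those sites survived. The plasmid is propagated in E. coli under ampicillin selection, and its copy number is recorded as unknown. No mammalian selection marker, epitope tag or reporter is listed.

The record gives no feature table and does not name the promoter. pSG5 vectors generally drive expression from the SV40 early promoter, with a beta-globin intron and an SV40 polyadenylation signal, and they carry a T7 promoter upstream of the cloning site. The T7 promoter fits with the T7 primer listed for 5′ sequencing, but these elements are inferred from the backbone rather than documented for this clone. The insert carries two amino acid differences, S1028P and V1088A, relative to the reference EBV sequence cited in the record, and their functional significance is not stated.

BALF2 is one of the core EBV lytic replication proteins. The associated publication concerns a replication function of the Zta transactivator, so the construct is likely intended for supplying the single-strand DNA binding protein in trans by transient transfection, for example in cotransfection studies of EBV lytic DNA replication.
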