>Addgene plasmid #72629 | pSG5-BALF2 | addgene partial sequence | sequence record 134424 | SV40pA-R 5'-GAAATTTGTGATGCTATTGC-3'
AGTTCTGCTTTATAAGATCTAAGCTTCCTAGACCTCGAGTCCGGGGAGAACGGGGGCCAGACGGCGCTTG
CGTCTGCCCCCGGAGCCCTGCCCTCCTCCACCCAGCAGCAGCCCGGCCGAGGCCTGCGACGCGGTGCTGA
CCGGCTCGGCCGCGCTGATAAAGTTGTCCTGGGCTGCCCCGGGCCCACCCCACACTCCCTCCAGAAAGTC
CCGAGCGGCCTCCGCCGTCCACTCTATCCCGCTGGAGGCAATGGTCGCCAGGGTTTCTAGGACGCTGTCC
GCCAGGACGGAGAAGCGGCCCAATAAGTACTCCGCGTCGTCCCTAGTCAGCGGGGCGCATGCCTCGCCCA
TGGCATCCACAAGGTTGCACACCACATCAAACACACAGTCTTCCTCCTGTTTTTGTGATATAATGGCCTC
CAGGCCAGCCCTGATGTTCTCAATCTCATATGTGGTCGCGGCTTGGGTCCGGCGCTTCACGGTCAACCCT
AGGGTGGGGGTGGCAAAGACAAACTTCTTCCGCATGGAAGAGCCCCCGGCCTGCTTGCGCAGCCCAGCCC
CGGGGGCCTGAAGCAGGTTCCTGTCCACGCCCCGGCCCATAAAGTATCCCAGGTTCCCGGCCTGGAATAT
CTGGTTGTTGCCGTTGACCCCCGTGTACTTGTTGATGGTCACTGGCAGCGTGACAACCGGACGGGCCTTG
CAGACCTGGCTAAGACAGTCTGTGGCCGCGCAGACCACCGTGGTCGCAGTAAGGGAGGAGGTGGCCTCCG
CGTAGGCCGCTGCCGACTCCACCGCCCGCGTGCCCAGTACGTGGG
