>Addgene plasmid #72629 | pSG5-BALF2 | addgene partial sequence | sequence record 134425 | T7 5'-TAATACGACTCACTATAGGG-3'
ATGCAGGGTGCACAGACTAGCGAGGATAATCTGGGCAGCCAGAGCCAGCCGGGTCCGTGCGGCTACATCT
ACTTTTACCCCCTGGCCACCTACCCTCTTAGGGAGGTGGCCACACTGGGGACCGGCTACGCGGGCCACAG
GTGCCTGACGGTGCCGCTCCTTTGCGGCATCACCGTGGAGCCGGGCTTCAGCATCAATGTCAAGGCTCTG
CACAGGAGGCCCGACCCCAACTGCGGGCTCCTACGCGCTACCTCCTATCACAGGGACATCTACGTGTTCC
ACAATGCCCATATGGTTCCCCCCATCTTTGAGGGGCCGGGTCTCGAGGCCCTCTGTGGCGAGACCAGGGA
GGTGTTTGGGTACGACGCCTACAGCGCCCTACCGAGGGAAAGCTCCAAGCCGGGGGACTTCTTCCCCGAA
GGGCTAGATCCCTCTGCCTACCTGGGGGCGGTGGCAATAACCGAGGCTTTCAAGGAGCGACTCTACAGCG
GAAACCTGGTGGCCATTCCATCGTTAAAACAGGAGGTAGCGGTGGGGCAGTCTGCGAGCGTTAGGGTCCC
GCTCTACGACAAGGAGGTGTTCCCAGAGGGCGTGCCCCAGCTCCGCCAGTTTTACAACTCGGACCTCAGC
CGCTGCATGCACGAGGCGCTGTACACCGGGCTGGCGCAGGCGCTGCGCGTCCGACGGGTGGGCAAGCTGG
TGGAGCTGCTGGAGA
